>Addgene plasmid #142498 | TFORF0259 | addgene full sequence | sequence record 397261 | Addgene NGS Result
TTAATGTAGTCTTATGCAATACTCTTGTAGTCTTGCAACATGGTAACGATGAGTTAGCAACATGCCTTAC
AAGGAGAGAAAAAGCACCGTGCATGCCGATTGGTGGAAGTAAGGTGGTACGATCGTGCCTTATTAGGAAG
GCAACAGACGGGTCTGACATGGATTGGACGAACCACTGAATTGCCGCATTGCAGAGATATTGTATTTAAG
TGCCTAGCTCGATACATAAACGGGTCTCTCTGGTTAGACCAGATCTGAGCCTGGGAGCTCTCTGGCTAAC
TAGGGAACCCACTGCTTAAGCCTCAATAAAGCTTGCCTTGAGTGCTTCAAGTAGTGTGTGCCCGTCTGTT
GTGTGACTCTGGTAACTAGAGATCCCTCAGACCCTTTTAGTCAGTGTGGAAAATCTCTAGCAGTGGCGCC
CGAACAGGGACTTGAAAGCGAAAGGGAAACCAGAGGAGCTCTCTCGACGCAGGACTCGGCTTGCTGAAGC
GCGCACGGCAAGAGGCGAGGGGCGGCGACTGGTGAGTACGCCAAAAATTTTGACTAGCGGAGGCTAGAAG
GAGAGAGATGGGTGCGAGAGCGTCAGTATTAAGCGGGGGAGAATTAGATCGCGATGGGAAAAAATTCGGT
TAAGGCCAGGGGGAAAGAAAAAATATAAATTAAAACATATAGTATGGGCAAGCAGGGAGCTAGAACGATT
CGCAGTTAATCCTGGCCTGTTAGAAACATCAGAAGGCTGTAGACAAATACTGGGACAGCTACAACCATCC
CTTCAGACAGGATCAGAAGAACTTAGATCATTATATAATACAGTAGCAACCCTCTATTGTGTGCATCAAA
GGATAGAGATAAAAGACACCAAGGAAGCTTTAGACAAGATAGAGGAAGAGCAAAACAAAAGTAAGACCAC
CGCACAGCAAGCGGCCGCTGATCTTCAGACCTGGAGGAGGAGATATGAGGGACAATTGGAGAAGTGAATT
ATATAAATATAAAGTAGTAAAAATTGAACCATTAGGAGTAGCACCCACCAAGGCAAAGAGAAGAGTGGTG
CAGAGAGAAAAAAGAGCAGTGGGAATAGGAGCTTTGTTCCTTGGGTTCTTGGGAGCAGCAGGAAGCACTA
TGGGCGCAGCGTCAATGACGCTGACGGTACAGGCCAGACAATTATTGTCTGGTATAGTGCAGCAGCAGAA
CAATTTGCTGAGGGCTATTGAGGCGCAACAGCATCTGTTGCAACTCACAGTCTGGGGCATCAAGCAGCTC
CAGGCAAGAATCCTGGCTGTGGAAAGATACCTAAAGGATCAACAGCTCCTGGGGATTTGGGGTTGCTCTG
GAAAACTCATTTGCACCACTGCTGTGCCTTGGAATGCTAGTTGGAGTAATAAATCTCTGGAACAGATTTG
GAATCACACGACCTGGATGGAGTGGGACAGAGAAATTAACAATTACACAAGCTTAATACACTCCTTAATT
GAAGAATCGCAAAACCAGCAAGAAAAGAATGAACAAGAATTATTGGAATTAGATAAATGGGCAAGTTTGT
GGAATTGGTTTAACATAACAAATTGGCTGTGGTATATAAAATTATTCATAATGATAGTAGGAGGCTTGGT
AGGTTTAAGAATAGTTTTTGCTGTACTTTCTATAGTGAATAGAGTTAGGCAGGGATATTCACCATTATCG
TTTCAGACCCACCTCCCAACCCCGAGGGGACCCATGCATTGCATCTCAATTAGTCAGCAACCAGGTGTGG
AAAGTCCCCAGGCTCCCCAGCAGGCAGAAGTATGCAAAGCATGCGTCTCAATTAGTCAGCAACCATAGTC
CCGCCCCTAACTCCGCCCATCCCGCCCCTAACTCCGCCCAGTTCCGCCCATTCTCCGCCCCATGGCTGAC
TAATTTTTTTTATTTATGCAGAGGCCGAGGCCGCCTCGGCCTCTGAGCTATTCCAGAAGTAGTGAGGAGG
CTTTTTTGGAGGCCTAGGCTTTTGCAAAAAGCTTTCTAGAGGTACCACCGGAGCTTACCATGACCGAGTA
CAAGCCCACGGTGCGCCTCGCCACCCGCGACGACGTCCCCAGGGCCGTACGCACCCTCGCCGCCGCGTTC
GCCGACTACCCCGCCACGCGCCACACCGTCGATCCGGACCGCCACATCGAGCGGGTCACCGAGCTGCAAG
AACTCTTCCTCACGCGCGTCGGGCTCGACATCGGCAAGGTGTGGGTCGCGGACGACGGCGCCGCCGTGGC
GGTCTGGACCACGCCGGAGAGCGTCGAAGCGGGGGCGGTGTTCGCCGAGATCGGCCCGCGCATGGCCGAG
TTGAGCGGTTCCCGGCTGGCCGCGCAGCAACAGATGGAAGGCCTCCTGGCGCCGCACCGGCCCAAGGAGC
CCGCGTGGTTCCTGGCCACCGTCGGCGTCTCGCCCGACCACCAGGGCAAGGGTCTGGGCAGCGCCGTCGT
GCTCCCCGGAGTGGAGGCGGCCGAGCGCGCCGGGGTGCCCGCCTTCCTGGAGACCTCCGCGCCCCGCAAC
CTCCCCTTCTACGAGCGGCTCGGCTTCACCGTCACCGCCGACGTCGAGGTGCCCGAAGGACCGCGCACCT
GGTGCATGACCCGCAAGCCCGGTGCCAGTTAACGAATTCTAGATCTTGAGACAAATGGCAGTATTCATCC
ACAATTTTAAAAGAAAAGGGGGGATTGGGGGGTACAGTGCAGGGGAAAGAATAGTAGACATAATAGCAAC
AGACATACAAACTAAAGAATTACAAAAACAAATTACAAAAATTCAAAATTTTCGGGTTTATTACAGGGAC
AGCAGAGATCCACTTTGGCGCCGGCTCGAGGCCTGCAGGTGCAAAGATGGATAAAGTTTTAAACAGAGAG
GAATCTTTGCAGCTAATGGACCTTCTAGGTCTTGAAAGGAGTGGGAATTGGCTCCGGTGCCCGTCAGTGG
GCAGAGCGCACATCGCCCACAGTCCCCGAGAAGTTGGGGGGAGGGGTCGGCAATTGAACCGGTGCCTAGA
GAAGGTGGCGCGGGGTAAACTGGGAAAGTGATGTCGTGTACTGGCTCCGCCTTTTTCCCGAGGGTGGGGG
AGAACCGTATATAAGTGCAGTAGTCGCCGTGAACGTTCTTTTTCGCAACGGGTTTGCCGCCAGAACACAG
GTAAGTGCCGTGTGTGGTTCCCGCGGGCCTGGCCTCTTTACGGGTTATGGCCCTTGCGTGCCTTGAATTA
CTTCCACCTGGCTGCAGTACGTGATTCTTGATCCCGAGCTTCGGGTTGGAAGTGGGTGGGAGAGTTCGAG
GCCTTGCGCTTAAGGAGCCCCTTCGCCTCGTGCTTGAGTTGAGGCCTGGCCTGGGCGCTGGGGCCGCCGC
GTGCGAATCTGGTGGCACCTTCGCGCCTGTCTCGCTGCTTTCGATAAGTCTCTAGCCATTTAAAATTTTT
GATGACCTGCTGCGACGCTTTTTTTCTGGCAAGATAGTCTTGTAAATGCGGGCCAAGATCTGCACACTGG
TATTTCGGTTTTTGGGGCCGCGGGCGGCGACGGGGCCCGTGCGTCCCAGCGCACATGTTCGGCGAGGCGG
GGCCTGCGAGCGCGGCCACCGAGAATCGGACGGGGGTAGTCTCAAGCTGGCCGGCCTGCTCTGGTGCCTG
GCCTCGCGCCGCCGTGTATCGCCCCGCCCTGGGCGGCAAGGCTGGCCCGGTCGGCACCAGTTGCGTGAGC
GGAAAGATGGCCGCTTCCCGGCCCTGCTGCAGGGAGCTCAAAATGGAGGACGCGGCGCTCGGGAGAGCGG
GCGGGTGAGTCACCCACACAAAGGAAAAGGGCCTTTCCGTCCTCAGCCGTCGCTTCATGTGACTCCACGG
AGTACCGGGCGCCGTCCAGGCACCTCGATTAGTTCTCGAGCTTTTGGAGTACGTCGTCTTTAGGTTGGGG
GGAGGGGTTTTATGCGATGGAGTTTCCCCACACTGAGTGGGTGGAGACTGAAGTTAGGCCAGCTTGGCAC
TTGATGTAATTCTCCTTGGAATTTGCCCTTTTTGAGTTTGGATCTTGGTTCATTCTCAAGCCTCAGACAG
TGGTTCAAAGTTTTTTTCTTCCATTTCAGGTGTCGTGAGGCTAGCACCGCCACCATGAAATTTAAACAAT
GCAGATGCTCAGATACAGGGCTATGTTGCCTGGACCACGAAGGGAAAGCAGAGGTCTATGCTCCATCAGC
AAGCACTGCCGACTACAATAGGGACTCGCCAGGCTATCCTTCCTCCAAACCAGCAACCAGCACTTTCCCT
AGCTCCTTCTTCATGCAAGATGGCCATCACAGCAGTGACCCTTGGAGCTCCTCCAGTGGGATGAATCAGC
CTGGCTATGCAGGAATGTTGGGCAACTCTTCTCATATTCCACAGTCCAGCAGCTACTGTAGCCTGCATCC
ACATGAACGTTTGAGCTATCCATCACACTCCTCAGCAGACATCAATTCCAGTCTTCCTCCGATGTCCACT
TTCCATCGTAGTGGTACAAACCATTACAGCACCTCTTCCTGTACGCCTCCTGCCAACGGGACAGACAGTA
TAATGGCAAATAGAGGAAGCGGGGCAGCCGGCAGCTCCCAGACTGGAGATGCTCTGGGGAAAGCACTTGC
TTCGATCTATTCTCCAGATCACACTAACAACAGCTTTTCATCAAACCCTTCAACTCCTGTTGGCTCTCCT
CCATCTCTCTCAGCAGGCACAGCTGTTTGGTCTAGAAATGGAGGACAGGCCTCATCGTCTCCTAATTATG
AAGGACCCTTACACTCTTTGCAAAGCCGAATTGAAGATCGTTTAGAAAGACTGGATGATGCTATTCATGT
TCTCCGGAACCATGCAGTGGGCCCATCCACAGCTATGCCTGGTGGTCATGGGGACATGCATGGAATCATT
GGACCTTCTCATAATGGAGCCATGGGTGGTCTGGGCTCAGGGTATGGAACCGGCCTTCTTTCAGCCAACA
GACATTCACTCATGGTGGGGACCCATCGTGAAGATGGCGTGGCCCTGAGAGGCAGCCATTCTCTTCTGCC
AAACCAGGTTCCGGTTCCACAGCTTCCTGTCCAGTCTGCGACTTCCCCTGACCTGAACCCACCCCAGGAC
CCTTACAGAGGCATGCCACCAGGACTACAGGGGCAGAGTGTCTCCTCTGGCAGCTCTGAGATCAAATCCG
ATGACGAGGGTGATGAGAACCTGCAAGACACGAAATCTTCGGAGGACAAGAAATTAGATGACGACAAGAA
GGATATCAAATCAATTACTAGCAATAATGACGATGAGGACCTGACACCAGAGCAGAAGGCAGAGCGTGAG
AAGGAGCGGAGGATGGCCAACAATGCCCGAGAGCGTCTGCGGGTCCGTGACATCAACGAGGCTTTCAAAG
AGCTCGGCCGCATGGTGCAGCTCCACCTCAAGAGTGACAAGCCCCAGACCAAGCTCCTGATCCTCCACCA
GGCGGTGGCCGTCATCCTCAGTCTGGAGCAGCAAGTCCGAGAAAGGAATCTGAATCCGAAAGCTGCGTGT
CTGAAAAGAAGGGAGGAAGAGAAGGTGTCCTCAGAGCCTCCCCCTCTCTCCTTGGCCGGCCCACACCCTG
GAATGGGAGACGCATCGAATCACATGGGACAGATGTAGTAATGAACTAGTCCGTAACTTGAAAGTATTTC
GATTTCTTGGCTTTATATATCTTGTGGAAAGGACGACCGCGGTACTGTTGATTGTCTCGAACGCGTTAAG
TCGACAATCAACCTCTGGATTACAAAATTTGTGAAAGATTGACTGGTATTCTTAACTATGTTGCTCCTTT
TACGCTATGTGGATACGCTGCTTTAATGCCTTTGTATCATGCTATTGCTTCCCGTATGGCTTTCATTTTC
TCCTCCTTGTATAAATCCTGGTTGCTGTCTCTTTATGAGGAGTTGTGGCCCGTTGTCAGGCAACGTGGCG
TGGTGTGCACTGTGTTTGCTGACGCAACCCCCACTGGTTGGGGCATTGCCACCACCTGTCAGCTCCTTTC
CGGGACTTTCGCTTTCCCCCTCCCTATTGCCACGGCGGAACTCATCGCCGCCTGCCTTGCCCGCTGCTGG
ACAGGGGCTCGGCTGTTGGGCACTGACAATTCCGTGGTGTTGTCGGGGAAATCATCGTCCTTTCCTTGGC
TGCTCGCCTGTGTTGCCACCTGGATTCTGCGCGGGACGTCCTTCTGCTACGTCCCTTCGGCCCTCAATCC
AGCGGACCTTCCTTCCCGCGGCCTGCTGCCGGCTCTGCGGCCTCTTCCGCGTCTTCGCCTTCGCCCTCAG
ACGAGTCGGATCTCCCTTTGGGCCGCCTCCCCGCGTCGACTTTAAGACCAATGACTTACAAGGCAGCTGT
AGATCTTAGCCACTTTTTAAAAGAAAAGGGGGGACTGGAAGGGCTAATTCACTCCCAACGAAGACAAGAT
CTGCTTTTTGCTTGTACTGGGTCTCTCTGGTTAGACCAGATCTGAGCCTGGGAGCTCTCTGGCTAACTAG
GGAACCCACTGCTTAAGCCTCAATAAAGCTTGCCTTGAGTGCTTCAAGTAGTGTGTGCCCGTCTGTTGTG
TGACTCTGGTAACTAGAGATCCCTCAGACCCTTTTAGTCAGTGTGGAAAATCTCTAGCAGTACGTATAGT
AGTTCATGTCATCTTATTATTCAGTATTTATAACTTGCAAAGAAATGAATATCAGAGAGTGAGAGGAACT
TGTTTATTGCAGCTTATAATGGTTACAAATAAAGCAATAGCATCACAAATTTCACAAATAAAGCATTTTT
TTCACTGCATTCTAGTTGTGGTTTGTCCAAACTCATCAATGTATCTTATCATGTCTGGCTCTAGCTATCC
CGCCCCTAACTCCGCCCATCCCGCCCCTAACTCCGCCCAGTTCCGCCCATTCTCCGCCCCATGGCTGACT
AATTTTTTTTATTTATGCAGAGGCCGAGGCCGCCTCGGCCTCTGAGCTATTCCAGAAGTAGTGAGGAGGC
TTTTTTGGAGGCCTAGGGACGTACCCAATTCGCCCTATAGTGAGTCGTATTACGCGCGCTCACTGGCCGT
CGTTTTACAACGTCGTGACTGGGAAAACCCTGGCGTTACCCAACTTAATCGCCTTGCAGCACATCCCCCT
TTCGCCAGCTGGCGTAATAGCGAAGAGGCCCGCACCGATCGCCCTTCCCAACAGTTGCGCAGCCTGAATG
GCGAATGGG
[124 nt withheld, positions 7220-7343]
C
[91 nt withheld, positions 7345-7435]
A
[49 nt withheld, positions 7437-7485]
CCTTTGACGTTGGAGTCCACGTTCTTT
[37 nt withheld, positions 7513-7549]
ACCCTATCTCGGTCTATTCTTTTGATTTATAAGGGATTTTGCCGATTTCGGCCTATTGGTTAAAAAATGA
GCTGATTTAACAAAAATTTAACGCGAATTTTAACAAAATATTAACGCTTACAATTTAGGTGGCACTTTTC
GGGGAAATGTGCGCGGAACCCCTATTTGTTTATTTTTCTAAATACATTCAAATATGTATCCGCTCATGAG
ACAATAACCCTGATAAATGCTTCAATAATATTGAAAAAGGAAGAGTATGAGTATTCAACATTTCCGTGTC
GCCCTTATTCCCTTTTTTGCGGCATTTTGCCTTCCTGTTTTTGCTCACCCAGAAACGCTGGTGAAAGTAA
AAGATGCTGAAGATCAGTTGGGTGCACGAGTGGGTTACATCGAACTGGATCTCAACAGCGGTAAGATCCT
TGAGAGTTTTCGCCCCGAAGAACGTTTTCCAATGATGAGCACTTTTAAAGTTCTGCTATGTGGCGCGGTA
TTATCCCGTATTGACGCCGGGCAAGAGCAACTCGGTCGCCGCATACACTATTCTCAGAATGACTTGGTTG
AGTACTCACCAGTCACAGAAAAGCATCTTACGGATGGCATGACAGTAAGAGAATTATGCAGTGCTGCCAT
AACCATGAGTGATAACACTGCGGCCAACTTACTTCTGACAACGATCGGAGGACCGAAGGAGCTAACCGCT
TTTTTGCACAACATGGGGGATCATGTAACTCGCCTTGATCGTTGGGAACCGGAGCTGAATGAAGCCATAC
CAAACGACGAGCGTGACACCACGATGCCTGTAGCAATGGCAACAACGTTGCGCAAACTATTAACTGGCGA
ACTACTTACTCTAGCTTCCCGGCAACAATTAATAGACTGGATGGAGGCGGATAAAGTTGCAGGACCACTT
CTGCGCTCGGCCCTTCCGGCTGGCTGGTTTATTGCTGATAAATCTGGAGCCGGTGAGCGTGGGTCTCGCG
GTATCATTGCAGCACTGGGGCCAGATGGTAAGCCCTCCCGTATCGTAGTTATCTACACGACGGGGAGTCA
GGCAACTATGGATGAACGAAATAGACAGATCGCTGAGATAGGTGCCTCACTGATTAAGCATTGGTAACTG
TCAGACCAAGTTTACTCATATATACTTTAGATTGATTTAAAACTTCATTTTTAATTTAAAAGGATCTAGG
TGAAGATCCTTTTTGATAATCTCATGACCAAAATCCCTTAACGTGAGTTTTCGTTCCACTGAGCGTCAGA
CCCCGTAGAAAAGATCAAAGGATCTTCTTGAGATCCTTTTTTTCTGCGCGTAATCTGCTGCTTGCAAACA
AAAAAACCACCGCTACCAGCGGTGGTTTGTTTGCCGGATCAAGAGCTACCAACTCTTTTTCCGAAGGTAA
CTGGCTTCAGCAGAGCGCAGATACCAAATACTGTTCTTCTAGTGTAGCCGTAGTTAGGCCACCACTTCAA
GAACTCTGTAGCACCGCCTACATACCTCGCTCTGCTAATCCTGTTACCAGTGGCTGCTGCCAGTGGCGAT
AAGTCGTGTCTTACCGGGTTGGACTCAAGACGATAGTTACCGGATAAGGCGCAGCGGTCGGGCTGAACGG
GGGGTTCGTGCACACAGCCCAGCTTGGAGCGAACGACCTACACCGAACTGAGATACCTACAGCGTGAGCT
ATGAGAAAGCGCCACGCTTCCCGAAGGGAGAAAGGCGGACAGGTATCCGGTAAGCGGCAGGGTCGGAACA
GGAGAGCGCACGAGGGAGCTTCCAGGGGGAAACGCCTGGTATCTTTATAGTCCTGTCGGGTTTCGCCACC
TCTGACTTGAGCGTCGATTTTTGTGATGCTCGTCAGGGGGGCGGAGCCTATGGAAAAACGCCAGCAACGC
GGCCTTTTTACGGTTCCTGGCCTTTTGCTGGCCTTTTGCTCACATGTTCTTTCCTGCGTTATCCCCTGAT
TCTGTGGATAACCGTATTACCGCCTTTGAGTGAGCTGATACCGCTCGCCGCAGCCGAACGACCGAGCGCA
GCGAGTCAGTGAGCGAGGAAGCGGAAGAGCGCCCAATACGCAAACCGCCTCTCCCCGCGCGTTGGCCGAT
TCATTAATGCAGCTGGCACGACAGGTTTCCCGACTGGAAAGCGGGCAGTGAGCGCAACGCAATTAATGTG
AGTTAGCTCACTCATTAGGCACCCCAGGCTTTACACTTTATGCTTCCGGCTCGTATGTTGTGTGGAATTG
TGAGCGGATAACAATTTCACACAGGAAACAGCTATGACCATGATTACGCCAAGCGCGCAATTAACCCTCA
CTAAAGGGAACAAAAGCTGGAGCTGCAAGC
Features (pLannotate 1.2.2; 31 found; start..end, strand, type, name):
      5..231     +  promoter       RSV promoter: Rous sarcoma virus enhancer/promoter
    232..412     +  LTR            5' LTR (truncated): truncated 5' long terminal repeat (LTR) from HIV-1
    459..584     +  misc_feature   HIV-1 Ψ: packaging signal of human immunodeficiency virus type 1
    568..931     +  CDS            HIV-1 gag (fragment): gag protein from human immunodeficiency virus 1; gag
   1077..1310    +  misc_feature   RRE: The Rev response element (RRE) of HIV-1 allows for Rev-dependent mRNA export from the nucleus to the cytoplasm.
   1687..1713    +  CDS            Rev (fragment): human immunodeficiency virus 1 (HIV-1) Rev protein; rev; enhances nuclear export of unspliced and incompletely spliced viral mRNAs
   1720..1743    +  promoter       SV40 promoter (fragment): SV40 early promoter
   1744..1815    +  promoter       SV40 promoter (fragment): SV40 enhancer and early promoter
   1839..1974    +  rep_origin     SV40 ori: SV40 origin of replication
   2020..2616    +  CDS            PuroR (fragment): puromycin N-acetyltransferase; pac from Streptomyces; confers resistance to puromycin
   2665..2782    +  misc_feature   cPPT/CTS: central polypurine tract and central termination sequence of HIV-1
   2847..2913    +  CDS            small t antigen (fragment): SV40 (simian virus 40) small t antigen
   2920..4098    +  promoter       EF-1α promoter: strong constitutive promoter for human elongation factor EF-1α
   4184..5635    +  CDS            Tcf4 (fragment): ITF2_RAT - Also known as Itf2, Sef2. Experimental evidence at protein level: Swiss-Prot protein existence level 1. Transcription factor that binds to the immunoglobulin enhancer Mu-E5/KE5-motif. Involved in the initiation of neuronal differentiation. Activates transcription by binding to the E box (5'- CANNTG-3'). Binds to the E-box present in the somatostatin receptor 2 initiator element (SSTR2-INR) to activate transcription (By similarity). Interacts with the CCAAT displacement protein (CDP2) to bind the tyrosine hydroxylase enhancer. From Rattus norvegicus (Rat).
   5651..5704    +  promoter       U6 promoter (fragment): RNA polymerase III promoter for human U6 snRNA
   5746..6334    +  misc_feature   WPRE: woodchuck hepatitis virus posttranscriptional regulatory element
   6385..6404    +  misc_feature   cPPT/CTS (fragment): central polypurine tract and central termination sequence of HIV-1
   6406..6639    +  LTR            3' LTR (ΔU3): self-inactivating 3' long terminal repeat (LTR) from HIV-1
   6717..6838    +  polyA_signal   SV40 poly(A) signal: SV40 polyadenylation signal
   6878..7013    +  rep_origin     SV40 ori: SV40 origin of replication
   7034..7052    -  promoter       T7 promoter: promoter for bacteriophage T7 RNA polymerase
   7060..7215    +  CDS            lacZα (fragment): LacZα fragment of β-galactosidase; lacZ fragment
   7220..7648    +  rep_origin     f1 ori (sequence partly withheld): f1 bacteriophage origin of replication; arrow indicates direction of (+) strand synthesis
   7701..7805    +  promoter       AmpR promoter: bla
   7806..8666    +  CDS            AmpR: β-lactamase; bla; confers resistance to ampicillin, carbenicillin, and related antibiotics
   8837..9425    +  rep_origin     ori: high-copy-number ColE1/pMB1/pBR322/pUC origin of replication
   9608..9700    +  CDS            lacI (fragment): lac repressor; lacI; The lac repressor binds to the lac operator to inhibit transcription in E. coli. This inhibition can be relieved by adding lactose or isopropyl-β-D-thiogalactopyranoside (IPTG).
   9713..9734    +  protein_bind   CAP binding site: CAP binding activates transcription in the presence of cAMP. E. coli catabolite activator protein
   9749..9779    +  promoter       lac promoter: promoter for the E. coli lac operon
   9787..9803    +  protein_bind   lac operator: The lac repressor binds to the lac operator to inhibit transcription in E. coli. This inhibition can be relieved by adding lactose or isopropyl-β-D-thiogalactopyranoside (IPTG). lac repressor encoded by lacI
   9848..9866    +  promoter       T3 promoter: promoter for bacteriophage T3 RNA polymerase
