[The description below was written by a language model from this plasmid's Addgene catalogue record and pLannotate feature annotations shown in this document.]
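Description:
TFORF0259 is a third-generation-style, self-inactivating lentiviral expression plasmid built on the pLX_TRC317 backbone, carrying a human TCF4 open reading frame (also known as E2-2 or ITF2, a basic helix-loop-helix factor that binds E-box motifs). It belongs to a barcoded transcription factor ORF collection in which each construct carries a unique 24-bp barcode, so that the overexpressed factor can be identified in pooled screens. In bacteria it is maintained through a high-copy ColE1/pUC-type origin with ampicillin resistance. An f1 origin and remnants of a lac/lacZα cloning region are also present. The depositor notes that the plasmid can recombine, a common concern for LTR-containing vectors.

The viral portion begins with an RSV promoter fused to a truncated HIV-1 5' LTR, which drives genomic RNA production in packaging cells. This is followed by the Ψ packaging signal with a gag fragment, the RRE for Rev-dependent nuclear export, and a cPPT/CTS element. An SV40 promoter drives a puromycin N-acetyltransferase cassette for selecting transduced mammalian cells. Downstream, the strong constitutive EF-1α promoter drives the TCF4 ORF. The annotation tool matched this ORF to the rat Tcf4 orthologue by homology, but the catalogue record specifies the human sequence, which was synthesized. A WPRE after the ORF enhances transcript expression, and the ΔU3 3' LTR inactivates the viral promoter after integration. The barcode is not annotated in the feature table; a short U6 promoter fragment lies between the ORF and the WPRE, but the record does not state its role. The sequenced length of 9,889 nt agrees with the listed backbone and insert sizes. The construct is intended for stable TCF4 overexpression, for example in directed differentiation screens.
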