Addgene plasmid #142498: TFORF0259
Purpose: Lentiviral vector for overexpressing transcription factor ORFs with unique 24-bp barcodes. Barcodes facilitate identification of transcription factors in pooled screens.
Depositing lab: Feng Zhang. Depositing organization: Broad Institute. Publication: A transcription factor atlas of directed differentiation. Joung J, Ma S, Tay T, Geiger-Schuller KR, Kirchgatterer PC, Verdine VK, Guo B, Arias-Garcia MA, Allen WE, Singh A, Kuksenko O, Abudayyeh OO, Gootenberg JS, Fu Z, Macrae RK, Buenrostro JD, Regev A, Zhang F. Cell. 2023 Jan 5;186(1):209-229.e26. doi: 10.1016/j.cell.2022.11.026. PubMed 36608654.
Backbone
  Vector backbone: pLX_TRC317
  Backbone manufacturer: Broad Institute Genetic Perturbation Platform
  Backbone size w/o insert (bp): 8264
  Vector type: Mammalian Expression, Lentiviral
  Selectable markers: Puromycin
Growth in bacteria
  Bacterial resistance: Ampicillin, 100 μg/mL
  Growth temperature: 37°C
  Growth strain: NEB Stable
  Copy number: High Copy
Gene/Insert
  Gene/Insert name: TCF4
  Species: H. sapiens (human)
  Insert size (bp): 1625
  Entrez Gene: TCF4 (a.k.a. CDG2T, E2-2, FCD2, FECD3, ITF-2, ITF2, PTHS, SEF-2, SEF2, SEF2-1, SEF2-1A, SEF2-1B, SEF2-1D, TCF-4, bHLHb19)
  Promoter: EF1a
  Cloning method: Unknown
  Sequencing primers: 5′ GGGTGGAGACTGAAGTTAGGCCAG; 3′ CACATAGCGTAAAAGGAGCAACATAG
Terms and licenses: Academic/Nonprofit Terms; Industry Terms: Not Available to Industry
Depositor comments: NM_001243236,ENST00000561831 . The transcription factor ORF portion of this plasmid was synthesized by Genewiz. Please test multiple small colonies in case of plasmid recombination. To make this collection available in a timely manner, a portion of this collection was not fully sequenced by Addgene. If an Addgene verified full plasmid sequence is not available, please contact us prior to placing an order to request the full sequence.
How to cite: TFORF0259 was a gift from Feng Zhang (Addgene plasmid # 142498 ; http://n2t.net/addgene:142498 ; RRID:Addgene_142498)
