>Addgene plasmid #142498 | TFORF0259 | depositor partial sequence | sequence record 279632 | Insert
ACCGCCACCATGAAATTTAAACAATGCAGATGCTCAGATACAGGGCTATGTTGCCTGGACCACGAAGGGA
AAGCAGAGGTCTATGCTCCATCAGCAAGCACTGCCGACTACAATAGGGACTCGCCAGGCTATCCTTCCTC
CAAACCAGCAACCAGCACTTTCCCTAGCTCCTTCTTCATGCAAGATGGCCATCACAGCAGTGACCCTTGG
AGCTCCTCCAGTGGGATGAATCAGCCTGGCTATGCAGGAATGTTGGGCAACTCTTCTCATATTCCACAGT
CCAGCAGCTACTGTAGCCTGCATCCACATGAACGTTTGAGCTATCCATCACACTCCTCAGCAGACATCAA
TTCCAGTCTTCCTCCGATGTCCACTTTCCATCGTAGTGGTACAAACCATTACAGCACCTCTTCCTGTACG
CCTCCTGCCAACGGGACAGACAGTATAATGGCAAATAGAGGAAGCGGGGCAGCCGGCAGCTCCCAGACTG
GAGATGCTCTGGGGAAAGCACTTGCTTCGATCTATTCTCCAGATCACACTAACAACAGCTTTTCATCAAA
CCCTTCAACTCCTGTTGGCTCTCCTCCATCTCTCTCAGCAGGCACAGCTGTTTGGTCTAGAAATGGAGGA
CAGGCCTCATCGTCTCCTAATTATGAAGGACCCTTACACTCTTTGCAAAGCCGAATTGAAGATCGTTTAG
AAAGACTGGATGATGCTATTCATGTTCTCCGGAACCATGCAGTGGGCCCATCCACAGCTATGCCTGGTGG
TCATGGGGACATGCATGGAATCATTGGACCTTCTCATAATGGAGCCATGGGTGGTCTGGGCTCAGGGTAT
GGAACCGGCCTTCTTTCAGCCAACAGACATTCACTCATGGTGGGGACCCATCGTGAAGATGGCGTGGCCC
TGAGAGGCAGCCATTCTCTTCTGCCAAACCAGGTTCCGGTTCCACAGCTTCCTGTCCAGTCTGCGACTTC
CCCTGACCTGAACCCACCCCAGGACCCTTACAGAGGCATGCCACCAGGACTACAGGGGCAGAGTGTCTCC
TCTGGCAGCTCTGAGATCAAATCCGATGACGAGGGTGATGAGAACCTGCAAGACACGAAATCTTCGGAGG
ACAAGAAATTAGATGACGACAAGAAGGATATCAAATCAATTACTAGCAATAATGACGATGAGGACCTGAC
ACCAGAGCAGAAGGCAGAGCGTGAGAAGGAGCGGAGGATGGCCAACAATGCCCGAGAGCGTCTGCGGGTC
CGTGACATCAACGAGGCTTTCAAAGAGCTCGGCCGCATGGTGCAGCTCCACCTCAAGAGTGACAAGCCCC
AGACCAAGCTCCTGATCCTCCACCAGGCGGTGGCCGTCATCCTCAGTCTGGAGCAGCAAGTCCGAGAAAG
GAATCTGAATCCGAAAGCTGCGTGTCTGAAAAGAAGGGAGGAAGAGAAGGTGTCCTCAGAGCCTCCCCCT
CTCTCCTTGGCCGGCCCACACCCTGGAATGGGAGACGCATCGAATCACATGGGACAGATGTAGTAATGAA
CTAGTCCGTAACTTGAAAGTATTTCGATTTCTTGGCTTTATATATCTTGTGGAAAGGACGACCGCGGTAC
TGTTGATTGTCTCGA
