>Addgene plasmid #142498 | TFORF0259 | depositor partial sequence | sequence record 279633 | Barcode
CCGCGGTACTGTTGATTGTCTCGA
